>Addgene plasmid #46709 | pcDNA3.2 mir-1-1 reporter mir44-wt | depositor full sequence | sequence record 117470 | pcDNA3.2 mir-1-1 reporter mir44-wt sequence 6000 bps
GACGGATCGGGAGATCTCCCGATCCCCTATGGTCGACTCTCAGTACAATCTGCTCTGATGCCGCATAGTT
AAGCCAGTATCTGCTCCCTGCTTGTGTGTTGGAGGTCGCTGAGTAGTGCGCGAGCAAAATTTAAGCTACA
ACAAGGCAAGGCTTGACCGACAATTGCATGAAGAATCTGCTTAGGGTTAGGCGTTTTGCGCTGCTTCGCG
ATGTACGGGCCAGATATACGCGTTGACATTGATTATTGACTAGTTATTAATAGTAATCAATTACGGGGTC
ATTAGTTCATAGCCCATATATGGAGTTCCGCGTTACATAACTTACGGTAAATGGCCCGCCTGGCTGACCG
CCCAACGACCCCCGCCCATTGACGTCAATAATGACGTATGTTCCCATAGTAACGCCAATAGGGACTTTCC
ATTGACGTCAATGGGTGGACTATTTACGGTAAACTGCCCACTTGGCAGTACATCAAGTGTATCATATGCC
AAGTACGCCCCCTATTGACGTCAATGACGGTAAATGGCCCGCCTGGCATTATGCCCAGTACATGACCTTA
TGGGACTTTCCTACTTGGCAGTACATCTACGTATTAGTCATCGCTATTACCATGGTGATGCGGTTTTGGC
AGTACATCAATGGGCGTGGATAGCGGTTTGACTCACGGGGATTTCCAAGTCTCCACCCCATTGACGTCAA
TGGGAGTTTGTTTTGGCACCAAAATCAACGGGACTTTCCAAAATGTCGTAACAACTCCGCCCCATTGACG
CAAATGGGCGGTAGGCGTGTACGGTGGGAGGTCTATATAAGCAGAGCTCTCTGGCTAACTAGAGAACCCA
CTGCTTACTGGCTTATCGAAATTAATACGACTCACTATAGGGAGACCCAAGCTGGCTAGTTAAGCTATCA
ACAAGTTTGTACAAAAAAGCAGGCTGTCGCGGGCGGTGCTGAGTTTAAGGCCTCTGAAAAGAGAAAATGG
CCAATCTGGATGTGCTCGTTGGTCATAGACGTCAACACGAACTGTTCATATGACTAGAGACACATTCAGC
TTGGCCTGCTTCTCTAGTTTTGAATTTTTCAACAGTAAGTGATTAACTAACAAAACTTAGATGCCCAGCT
TTCTTGTACAAAGTGGTTGATCTAGAGGGCCCGCAGTGGGGTCAGCTTCTACCGGGGCGGCGTCCCGGGG
TCTTGGAACTGCATGCAGACTGCCTGCTTGGGAAACATACTTCTTTATATGCCCATATGGACCTGCTAAG
CTATGGAATGTAAAGAAGTATGTATCTCAGGCCGGGACCTCTCTCGCCGCACTGAGGGGCACTCCACACC
ACGGGGGCCGCCGCGGCCGACAGCCAGCCAGGCGGCTGTGGTGGGGGTGAGGCTGGGGCGGCAGGCTGCC
TGGGCGTTGGTGGACGGTCGTGTCCCCGCCAGCATTGTTCTGTCACTTTGCCTGTGTCAGCAGGTGGAAG
TGCTCACCAGACATTCGAAGGTAAGCCTATCCCTAACCCTCTCCTCGGTCTCGATTCTACGCGTACCGGT
TAGTAATGAGTTTAAACGGGGGAGGCTAACTGAAACACGGAAGGAGACAATACCGGAAGGAACCCGCGCT
ATGACGGCAATAAAAAGACAGAATAAAACGCACGGGTGTTGGGTCGTTTGTTCATAAACGCGGGGTTCGG
TCCCAGGGCTGGCACTCTGTCGATACCCCACCGAGACCCCATTGGGGCCAATACGCCCGCGTTTCTTCCT
TTTCCCCACCCCACCCCCCAAGTTCGGGTGAAGGCCCAGGGCTCGCAGCCAACGTCGGGGCGGCAGGCCC
TGCCATAGCAGATCTGCGCAGCTGGGGCTCTAGGGGGTATCCCC
[124 nt withheld, positions 1865-1988]
C
[32 nt withheld, positions 1990-2021]
CA
[57 nt withheld, positions 2024-2080]
A
[49 nt withheld, positions 2082-2130]
CCTTTGACGTTGGAGTCCACGTTCTTT
[37 nt withheld, positions 2158-2194]
ACCCTATCTCGGTCTATTCTTTTGATTTATAAGGGATTTTGGGGATTTCGGCCTATTGGTTAAAAAATGA
GCTGATTTAACAAAAATTTAACGCGAATTAATTCTGTGGAATGTGTGTCAGTTAGGGTGTGGAAAGTCCC
CAGGCTCCCCAGCAGGCAGAAGTATGCAAAGCATGCATCTCAATTAGTCAGCAACCAGGTGTGGAAAGTC
CCCAGGCTCCCCAGCAGGCAGAAGTATGCAAAGCATGCATCTCAATTAGTCAGCAACCATAGTCCCGCCC
CTAACTCCGCCCATCCCGCCCCTAACTCCGCCCAGTTCCGCCCATTCTCCGCCCCATGGCTGACTAATTT
TTTTTATTTATGCAGAGGCCGAGGCCGCCTCTGCCTCTGAGCTATTCCAGAAGTAGTGAGGAGGCTTTTT
TGGAGGCCTAGGCTTTTGCAAAAAGCTCCCGGGAGCTTGTATATCCATTTTCGGATCTGATCAAGAGACA
GGATGAGGATCGTTTCGCATGATTGAACAAGATGGATTGCACGCAGGTTCTCCGGCCGCTTGGGTGGAGA
GGCTATTCGGCTATGACTGGGCACAACAGACAATCGGCTGCTCTGATGCCGCCGTGTTCCGGCTGTCAGC
GCAGGGGCGCCCGGTTCTTTTTGTCAAGACCGACCTGTCCGGTGCCCTGAATGAACTGCAGGACGAGGCA
GCGCGGCTATCGTGGCTGGCCACGACGGGCGTTCCTTGCGCAGCTGTGCTCGACGTTGTCACTGAAGCGG
GAAGGGACTGGCTGCTATTGGGCGAAGTGCCGGGGCAGGATCTCCTGTCATCTCACCTTGCTCCTGCCGA
GAAAGTATCCATCATGGCTGATGCAATGCGGCGGCTGCATACGCTTGATCCGGCTACCTGCCCATTCGAC
CACCAAGCGAAACATCGCATCGAGCGAGCACGTACTCGGATGGAAGCCGGTCTTGTCGATCAGGATGATC
TGGACGAAGAGCATCAGGGGCTCGCGCCAGCCGAACTGTTCGCCAGGCTCAAGGCGCGCATGCCCGACGG
CGAGGATCTCGTCGTGACCCATGGCGATGCCTGCTTGCCGAATATCATGGTGGAAAATGGCCGCTTTTCT
GGATTCATCGACTGTGGCCGGCTGGGTGTGGCGGACCGCTATCAGGACATAGCGTTGGCTACCCGTGATA
TTGCTGAAGAGCTTGGCGGCGAATGGGCTGACCGCTTCCTCGTGCTTTACGGTATCGCCGCTCCCGATTC
GCAGCGCATCGCCTTCTATCGCCTTCTTGACGAGTTCTTCTGAGCGGGACTCTGGGGTTCGCGAAATGAC
CGACCAAGCGACGCCCAACCTGCCATCACGAGATTTCGATTCCACCGCCGCCTTCTATGAAAGGTTGGGC
TTCGGAATCGTTTTCCGGGACGCCGGCTGGATGATCCTCCAGCGCGGGGATCTCATGCTGGAGTTCTTCG
CCCACCCCAACTTGTTTATTGCAGCTTATAATGGTTACAAATAAAGCAATAGCATCACAAATTTCACAAA
TAAAGCATTTTTTTCACTGCATTCTAGTTGTGGTTTGTCCAAACTCATCAATGTATCTTATCATGTCTGT
ATACCGTCGACCTCTAGCTAGAGCTTGGCGTAATCATGGTCATAGCTGTTTCCTGTGTGAAATTGTTATC
CGCTCACAATTCCACACAACATACGAGCCGGAAGCATAAAGTGTAAAGCCTGGGGTGCCTAATGAGTGAG
CTAACTCACATTAATTGCGTTGCGCTCACTGCCCGCTTTCCAGTCGGGAAACCTGTCGTGCCAGCTGCAT
TAATGAATCGGCCAACGCGCGGGGAGAGGCGGTTTGCGTATTGGGCGCTCTTCCGCTTCCTCGCTCACTG
ACTCGCTGCGCTCGGTCGTTCGGCTGCGGCGAGCGGTATCAGCTCACTCAAAGGCGGTAATACGGTTATC
CACAGAATCAGGGGATAACGCAGGAAAGAACATGTGAGCAAAAGGCCAGCAAAAGGCCAGGAACCGTAAA
AAGGCCGCGTTGCTGGCGTTTTTCCATAGGCTCCGCCCCCCTGACGAGCATCACAAAAATCGACGCTCAA
GTCAGAGGTGGCGAAACCCGACAGGACTATAAAGATACCAGGCGTTTCCCCCTGGAAGCTCCCTCGTGCG
CTCTCCTGTTCCGACCCTGCCGCTTACCGGATACCTGTCCGCCTTTCTCCCTTCGGGAAGCGTGGCGCTT
TCTCAATGCTCACGCTGTAGGTATCTCAGTTCGGTGTAGGTCGTTCGCTCCAAGCTGGGCTGTGTGCACG
AACCCCCCGTTCAGCCCGACCGCTGCGCCTTATCCGGTAACTATCGTCTTGAGTCCAACCCGGTAAGACA
CGACTTATCGCCACTGGCAGCAGCCACTGGTAACAGGATTAGCAGAGCGAGGTATGTAGGCGGTGCTACA
GAGTTCTTGAAGTGGTGGCCTAACTACGGCTACACTAGAAGGACAGTATTTGGTATCTGCGCTCTGCTGA
AGCCAGTTACCTTCGGAAAAAGAGTTGGTAGCTCTTGATCCGGCAAACAAACCACCGCTGGTAGCGGTGG
TTTTTTTGTTTGCAAGCAGCAGATTACGCGCAGAAAAAAAGGATCTCAAGAAGATCCTTTGATCTTTTCT
ACGGGGTCTGACGCTCAGTGGAACGAAAACTCACGTTAAGGGATTTTGGTCATGAGATTATCAAAAAGGA
TCTTCACCTAGATCCTTTTAAATTAAAAATGAAGTTTTAAATCAATCTAAAGTATATATGAGTAAACTTG
GTCTGACAGTTACCAATGCTTAATCAGTGAGGCACCTATCTCAGCGATCTGTCTATTTCGTTCATCCATA
GTTGCCTGACTCCCCGTCGTGTAGATAACTACGATACGGGAGGGCTTACCATCTGGCCCCAGTGCTGCAA
TGATACCGCGAGACCCACGCTCACCGGCTCCAGATTTATCAGCAATAAACCAGCCAGCCGGAAGGGCCGA
GCGCAGAAGTGGTCCTGCAACTTTATCCGCCTCCATCCAGTCTATTAATTGTTGCCGGGAAGCTAGAGTA
AGTAGTTCGCCAGTTAATAGTTTGCGCAACGTTGTTGCCATTGCTACAGGCATCGTGGTGTCACGCTCGT
CGTTTGGTATGGCTTCATTCAGCTCCGGTTCCCAACGATCAAGGCGAGTTACATGATCCCCCATGTTGTG
CAAAAAAGCGGTTAGCTCCTTCGGTCCTCCGATCGTTGTCAGAAGTAAGTTGGCCGCAGTGTTATCACTC
ATGGTTATGGCAGCACTGCATAATTCTCTTACTGTCATGCCATCCGTAAGATGCTTTTCTGTGACTGGTG
AGTACTCAACCAAGTCATTCTGAGAATAGTGTATGCGGCGACCGAGTTGCTCTTGCCCGGCGTCAATACG
GGATAATACCGCGCCACATAGCAGAACTTTAAAAGTGCTCATCATTGGAAAACGTTCTTCGGGGCGAAAA
CTCTCAAGGATCTTACCGCTGTTGAGATCCAGTTCGATGTAACCCACTCGTGCACCCAACTGATCTTCAG
CATCTTTTACTTTCACCAGCGTTTCTGGGTGAGCAAAAACAGGAAGGCAAAATGCCGCAAAAAAGGGAAT
AAGGGCGACACGGAAATGTTGAATACTCATACTCTTCCTTTTTCAATATTATTGAAGCATTTATCAGGGT
TATTGTCTCATGAGCGGATACATATTTGAATGTATTTAGAAAAATAAACAAATAGGGGTTCCGCGCACAT
TTCCCCGAAAAGTGCCACCTGACGTC
Features (pLannotate 1.2.2; 24 found; start..end, strand, type, name):
     36..80      -  misc_feature   bom (fragment): basis of mobility region from pBR322
    235..614     +  enhancer       CMV enhancer: human cytomegalovirus immediate early enhancer
    615..818     +  promoter       CMV promoter: human cytomegalovirus (CMV) immediate early promoter
    814..847     +  LTR            5' LTR (truncated) (fragment): truncated 5' long terminal repeat (LTR) from HIV-1
    863..881     +  promoter       T7 promoter: promoter for bacteriophage T7 RNA polymerase
    911..935     +  protein_bind   attB1: mutant version of attB; recombination site for the Gateway® BP reaction BP Clonase™
    972..1064    +  ncRNA          mir-44: Accession: RF00710 - microRNA mir-44
   1116..1136    -  protein_bind   attB2: mutant version of attB; core recombination site for the Gateway® BP reaction BP Clonase™
   1215..1291    +  ncRNA          mir-1: Accession: RF00103 - mir-1 microRNA precursor family
   1490..1531    +  CDS            V5 tag: epitope tag from simian virus 5
   1615..1663    +  polyA_signal   HSV TK poly(A) signal: herpes simplex virus thymidine kinase polyadenylation signal (Cole and Stacy, 1985)
   1754..1770    -  polyA_signal   bGH poly(A) signal (fragment): bovine growth hormone polyadenylation signal
   1865..2293    +  rep_origin     f1 ori (sequence partly withheld): f1 bacteriophage origin of replication; arrow indicates direction of (+) strand synthesis
   2307..2636    +  promoter       SV40 promoter: SV40 enhancer and early promoter
   2703..3494    +  CDS            neo: KKA2_KLEPN - Also known as kan, nptII. Experimental evidence at protein level: Swiss-Prot protein existence level 1. Resistance to kanamycin, neomycin, paromomycin, ribostamycin, butirosin and gentamicin B. From Klebsiella pneumoniae.
   3520..3678    +  CDS            ble (fragment): BLE_KLEPN - Experimental evidence at protein level: Swiss-Prot protein existence level 1. Binding protein with a strong affinity to the bleomycin family of antibiotics. Binds to CL990; an antimitotic-antibiotic compound. From Klebsiella pneumoniae.
   3673..3794    +  polyA_signal   SV40 poly(A) signal: SV40 polyadenylation signal
   3867..3883    -  protein_bind   lac operator: The lac repressor binds to the lac operator to inhibit transcription in E. coli. This inhibition can be relieved by adding lactose or isopropyl-β-D-thiogalactopyranoside (IPTG). lac repressor encoded by lacI
   3891..3921    -  promoter       lac promoter: promoter for the E. coli lac operon
   3936..3957    -  protein_bind   CAP binding site: CAP binding activates transcription in the presence of cAMP. E. coli catabolite activator protein
   3970..4062    -  CDS            lacI (fragment): lac repressor; lacI; The lac repressor binds to the lac operator to inhibit transcription in E. coli. This inhibition can be relieved by adding lactose or isopropyl-β-D-thiogalactopyranoside (IPTG).
   4245..4833    -  rep_origin     ori: high-copy-number ColE1/pMB1/pBR322/pUC origin of replication
   5004..5864    -  CDS            AmpR: β-lactamase; bla; confers resistance to ampicillin, carbenicillin, and related antibiotics
   5865..5969    -  promoter       AmpR promoter: bla
