[The description below was written by a language model from this plasmid's Addgene catalogue record and pLannotate feature annotations shown in this document.]
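Description:
pcDNA3.2 mir-1-1 reporter mir44-wt is a mammalian expression plasmid built to test how well a primary microRNA transcript is processed in cells. It derives from a pcDNA3.2 V5-DEST Gateway destination vector that had been modified to carry a human mir-1-1 hairpin. It replicates in E. coli from a high-copy ColE1/pUC-type origin under ampicillin selection (AmpR with its own promoter) and also carries an f1 origin. For selection in mammalian cells, an SV40 enhancer/early promoter drives the neomycin phosphotransferase gene, followed by an SV40 polyadenylation signal, giving G418 resistance.

The payload is a single CMV enhancer/promoter-driven transcription unit. Downstream of the promoter, and of a T7 promoter, the wild-type C. elegans mir-44 pri-miRNA segment sits between attB1 and attB2 sites, the scars of Gateway recombination. Just beyond attB2 lies the hsa-mir-1-1 precursor, followed by the backbone V5 tag sequence and the HSV TK polyadenylation signal. Because the transcript encodes microRNA hairpins rather than a protein, the V5 sequence appears to be only a leftover of the parent vector. Placing both hairpins on one transcript presumably lets mir-1-1 act as a co-transcribed internal reference against which mir-44 processing can be compared, although the record does not spell out the readout. The "wt" name suggests it is the reference for variant versions of the hairpin, in line with the associated study of primary-sequence determinants of pri-miRNA processing.

The deposited full sequence is 6,000 nt, shorter than the 8,038 bp listed for the backbone without insert. This is consistent with loss of the destination cassette during the Gateway reaction. A few short annotated fragments (HIV-1 LTR, bGH poly(A), ble, lacI) are probably incidental matches or backbone remnants.
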