Addgene plasmid #46709: pcDNA3.2 mir-1-1 reporter mir44-wt
Depositing lab: David Bartel. Depositing organization: Whitehead Institute for Biomedical Research. Publication: Beyond Secondary Structure: Primary-Sequence Determinants License Pri-miRNA Hairpins for Processing. Auyeung VC, Ulitsky I, McGeary SE, Bartel DP. Cell. 2013 Feb 14;152(4):844-58. doi: 10.1016/j.cell.2013.01.031. PubMed 23415231.
Backbone
  Vector backbone: pcDNA3.2 V5-DEST mir-1-1 reporter
  Backbone manufacturer: Bartel lab (Addgene plasmid# 46646)
  Backbone size w/o insert (bp): 8038
  Vector type: Mammalian Expression, RNAi
  Selectable markers: Neomycin (select with G418)
Growth in bacteria
  Bacterial resistance: Ampicillin, 100 μg/mL
  Growth temperature: 37°C
  Growth strain: DH5alpha
  Copy number: High Copy
Gene/Insert
  Gene/Insert name: mir44-wt (alt name: mir44-wt pri-mRNA)
  Species: C. elegans (nematode), Synthetic
  Promoter: CMV
  Tag / fusion protein: hsa-mir-1-1 (C terminal on insert); V5 (C terminal on backbone)
  Cloning method: Gateway Cloning
  Sequencing primers: 5′ CMV-F; 3′ TK-pA-R
Terms and licenses: Academic/Nonprofit Terms; Industry Terms: Not Available to Industry
How to cite: pcDNA3.2 mir-1-1 reporter mir44-wt was a gift from David Bartel (Addgene plasmid # 46709 ; http://n2t.net/addgene:46709 ; RRID:Addgene_46709)
