>Addgene plasmid #46709 | pcDNA3.2 mir-1-1 reporter mir44-wt | addgene partial sequence | sequence record 73845 | CMV-F 5'-CGCAAATGGGCGGTAGGCGTG-3'
TTAATACGACTCACTATAGGGAGACCCAAGCTGGCTAGTTAAGCTATCAACAAGTTTGTACAAAAAAGCA
GGCTGTCGCGGGCGGTGCTGAGTTTAAGGCCTCTGAAAAGAGAAAATGGCCAATCTGGATGTGCTCGTTG
GTCATAGACGTCAACACGAACTGTTCATATGACTAGAGACACATTCAGCTTGGCCTGCTTCTCTAGTTTT
GAATTTTTCAACAGTAAGTGATTAACTAACAAAACTTAGATGCCCAGCTTTCTTGTACAAAGTGGTTGAT
CTAGAGGGCCCGCAGTGGGGTCAGCTTCTACCGGGGCGGCGTCCCGGGGTCTTGGAACTGCATGCAGACT
GCCTGCTTGGGAAACATACTTCTTTATATGCCCATATGGACCTGCTAAGCTATGGAATGTAAAGAAGTAT
GTATCTCAGGCCGGGACCTCTCTCGCCGCACTGAGGGGCACTCCACACCACGGGGGCCGCCGCGGCCGAC
AGCCAGCCAGGCGGCTGTGGTGGGGGTGAGGCTGGGGCGGCAGGCTGCCTGGGCGTTGGTGGACGGTCGT
GTCCCCGCCAGCATTGTTCTGTCACTTTGCCTGTGTCAGCAGGTGGAAGTGCTCACCAGACATTCGAAGG
TAAGCCTATCCCTAACCCTCTCCTCGGTCTCGATTCTACGCGTACCGGTTAGTAATGAGTTTAAACGGGG
GAGGCTAACTGAAACACGGAAGGAGACAATACCGGAAGGAACCCGCGCTATGACGGCAATAAAAAGACAG
AATAAAACGCACGGGTGTTGGGTCGTTTGTTCATAAACGCGGGGTTCGGTCCCAGGGCTGGCACTCTGTC
GATACCCCACCGAGACCCCATTGGGGCCAATACGCCCGCGTTTCTTCCTTTTCCCCACCCCACCCCCCAA
GTTCGGGTG
